>Addgene plasmid #45564 | pEX.d14GFP.sEF1a.Kozak.HA.NLS.Sce.T2A.BFP | depositor full sequence | sequence record 66678 | pEX.d14GFP.sEF1a.Kozak.HA.NLS.Sce.T2A.BFP sequence 6801 bps
GACGGATCGGGAGATCTCCCGATCCCCTATGGTGCACTCTCAGTACAATCTGCTCTGATGCCGCATAGTT
AAGCCAGTATCTGCTCCCTGCTTGTGTGTTGGAGGTCGCTGAGTAGTGCGCGAGCAAAATTTAAGCTACA
ACAAGGCAAGGCTTGACCGACAATTGCATGAAGAATCTGCTTAGGGTTAGGCGTTTTGCGCTGCTTCGCG
ATGTACGGGCCAGATATACGCGTATGGTGAGCAAGGGCGAGGAGCTGTTCACCGGGGTGGTGCCCATCCT
GGTCGAGCTGGACGGCGACGTAAACGGCCACAAGTTCAGCGTGTCCGGCGAGGGCGAGGGCGATGCCACC
TACGGCAAGCTGACCCTGAAGTTCATCTGCACCACCGGCAAGCTGCCCGTGCCCTGGCCCACCCTCGTGA
CCACCCTGACCTACGGCGTGCAGTGCTTCAGCCGCTACCCCGACCACATGAAGCAGCACGACTTCTTCAA
GTCCGCCATGCCCGAAGGCTACGTCCAGGAGCGCACCATCTTCTTCAAGGACGACGGCAACTACAAGACC
CGCGCCGAGGTGAAGTTCGAGGGCGACACCCTGGTGAACCGCATCGAGCTGAAGGGCATCGACTTCAAGG
AGGACGGCAACATCCTGGGGCACAAGCTGGAGTACAACTACAACAGCCACAACGTCTATATCATGGCCGA
CAAGCAGAAGAACGGCATCAAGGTGAACTTCAAGATCCGCCACAACATCGAGGACGGCAGCGTGCAGCTC
GCCGACCACTACCAGCAGAACACCCCCATCGGCGACGGCCCCGTGCTGCTGCCCGACAACCACTACCTGA
GCACCCAGTCCGCCCTGAGCAAAGACCCCAACGAGAAGCGCGATCACATGGTCCTGCTGGAGTTCGTGTG
AGGATCCAGGCTCCGGTGCCCGTCAGTGGGCAGAGCGCACATCGCCCACAGTCCCCGAGAAGTTGGGGGG
AGGGGTCGGCAATTGAACCGGTGCCTAGAGAAGGTGGCGCGGGGTAAACTGGGAAAGTGATGTCGTGTAC
TGGCTCCGCCTTTTTCCCGAGGGTGGGGGAGAACCGTATATAAGTGCAGTAGTCGCCGTGAACGTTCTTT
TTCGCAACGGGTTTGCCGCCAGAACACAGGATCTGCCGCCACCATGGGCGTATACCCCTACGACGTGCCC
GACTACGCCCCCGGGCCCCCTAAGAAAAAGAGGAAGGTGAAG
[354 nt withheld, positions 1233-1586]
AAGAAGACCATCCCCAACAACCTGGTGGAGAACTACCTGACCCCCATGAGCCTGGCCTACTGGTTCATGG
ACGACGGCGGCAAGTGGGACTACAACAAGAACAGCACCAACAAGAGCATCGTGCTGAACACCCAGAGCTT
CACCTTCGAGGAGGTGGAGTACCTGGTGAAGGGCCTGAGGAACAAGTTCCAGCTGAACTGCTACGTGAAG
ATCAACAAGAACAAGCCCATCATCTACATCGACAGCATGAGCTACCTGATCTTCTACAACCTGATCAAGC
CCTACCTGATCCCCCAGATGATGTACAAGCTGCCCAACACCATCAGCAGCGAGACCTTCCTGAAGGGCGG
CGGCGGATCCGGTGAGGGCAGAGGAAGTCTTCTAACATGCGGTGACGTGGAGGAGAATCCGGGCCCCATG
AGCGAGCTGATTAAGGAGAACATGCACATGAAGCTGTACATGGAGGGCACCGTGGACAACCATCACTTCA
AGTGCACATCCGAGGGCGAAGGCAAGCCCTACGAGGGCACCCAGACCATGAGAATCAAGGTGGTCGAGGG
CGGCCCTCTCCCCTTCGCCTTCGACATCCTGGCTACTAGCTTCCTCTACGGCAGCAAGACCTTCATCAAC
CACACCCAGGGCATCCCCGACTTCTTCAAGCAGTCCTTCCCTGAGGGCTTCACATGGGAGAGAGTCACCA
CATACGAAGACGGGGGCGTGCTGACCGCTACCCAGGACACCAGCCTCCAGGACGGCTGCCTCATCTACAA
CGTCAAGATCAGAGGGGTGAACTTCACATCCAACGGCCCTGTGATGCAGAAGAAAACACTCGGCTGGGAG
GCCTTCACCGAGACGCTGTACCCCGCTGACGGCGGCCTGGAAGGCAGAAACGACATGGCCCTGAAGCTCG
TGGGCGGGAGCCATCTGATCGCAAACATCAAGACCACATATAGATCCAAGAAACCCGCTAAGAACCTCAA
GATGCCTGGCGTCTACTATGTGGACTACAGACTGGAAAGAATCAAGGAGGCCAACAACGAGACCTACGTC
GAGCAGCACGAGGTGGCAGTGGCCAGATACTGCGACCTCCCTAGCAAACTGGGGCACAAGCTTAATTGAT
TCTAGAGTCGACAATCAACCTCTGGATTACAAAATTTGTGAAAGATTGACTGGTATTCTTAACTATGTTG
CTCCTTTTACGCTATGTGGATACGCTGCTTTAATGCCTTTGTATCATGCTATTGCTTCCCGTATGGCTTT
CATTTTCTCCTCCTTGTATAAATCCTGGTTGCTGTCTCTTTATGAGGAGTTGTGGCCCGTTGTCAGGCAA
CGTGGCGTGGTGTGCACTGTGTTTGCTGACGCAACCCCCACTGGTTGGGGCATTGCCACCACCTGTCAGC
TCCTTTCCGGGACTTTCGCTTTCCCCCTCCCTATTGCCACGGCGGAACTCATCGCCGCCTGCCTTGCCCG
CTGCTGGACAGGGGCTCGGCTGTTGGGCACTGACAATTCCGTGGTGTTGTCGGGGAAGCTGACGTCCTTT
CCATGGCTGCTCGCCTGTGTTGCCACCTGGATTCTGCGCGGGACGTCCTTCTGCTACGTCCCTTCGGCCC
TCAATCCAGCGGACCTTCCTTCCCGCGGCCTGCTGCCGGCTCTGCGGCCTCTTCCGCGTCTTCGCCTTCG
CCCTCAGACGAGTCGGATCTCCCTTTGGGCCGCCTCCCCGCCTGGAATTCTGCAGATATCCAGCACAGTG
GCGGCCGCTCGAGTCTAGAGGGCCCGTTTAAACCCGCTGATCAGCCTCGACTGTGCCTTCTAGTTGCCAG
CCATCTGTTGTTTGCCCCTCCCCCGTGCCTTCCTTGACCCTGGAAGGTGCCACTCCCACTGTCCTTTCCT
AATAAAATGAGGAAATTGCATCGCATTGTCTGAGTAGGTGTCATTCTATTCTGGGGGGTGGGGTGGGGCA
GGACAGCAAGGGGGAGGATTGGGAAGACAATAGCAGGCATGCTGGGGATGCGGTGGGCTCTATGGCTTCT
GAGGCGGAAAGAACCAGCTGGGGCTCTAGGGGGTATCCCC
[124 nt withheld, positions 3657-3780]
C
[91 nt withheld, positions 3782-3872]
A
[49 nt withheld, positions 3874-3922]
CCTTTGACGTTGGAGTCCACGTTCTTT
[37 nt withheld, positions 3950-3986]
ACCCTATCTCGGTCTATTCTTTTGATTTATAAGGGATTTTGCCGATTTCGGCCTATTGGTTAAAAAATGA
GCTGATTTAACAAAAATTTAACGCGAATTAATTCTGTGGAATGTGTGTCAGTTAGGGTGTGGAAAGTCCC
CAGGCTCCCCAGCAGGCAGAAGTATGCAAAGCCTATCAGGACATAGCGTTGGCTACCCGTGATATTGCTG
AAGAGCTTGGCGGCGAATGGGCTGACCGCTTCCTCGTGCTTTACGGTATCGCCGCTCCCGATTCGCAGCG
CATCGCCTTCTATCGCCTTCTTGACGAGTTCTTCTGAGCGGGACTCTGGGGTTCGAAATGACCGACCAAG
CGACGCCCAACCTGCCATCACGAGATTTCGATTCCACCGCCGCCTTCTATGAAAGGTTGGGCTTCGGAAT
CGTTTTCCGGGACGCCGGCTGGATGATCCTCCAGCGCGGGGATCTCATGCTGGAGTTCTTCGCCCACCCC
AACTTGTTTATTGCAGCTTATAATGGTTACAAATAAAGCAATAGCATCACAAATTTCACAAATAAAGCAT
TTTTTTCACTGCATTCTAGTTGTGGTTTGTCCAAACTCATCAATGTATCTTATCATGTCTGTATACCGTC
GACCTCTAGCTAGAGCTTGGCGTAATCATGGTCATAGCTGTTTCCTGTGTGAAATTGTTATCCGCTCACA
ATTCCACACAACATACGAGCCGGAAGCATAAAGTGTAAAGCCTGGGGTGCCTAATGAGTGAGCTAACTCA
CATTAATTGCGTTGCGCTCACTGCCCGCTTTCCAGTCGGGAAACCTGTCGTGCCAGCTGCATTAATGAAT
CGGCCAACGCGCGGGGAGAGGCGGTTTGCGTATTGGGCGCTCTTCCGCTTCCTCGCTCACTGACTCGCTG
CGCTCGGTCGTTCGGCTGCGGCGAGCGGTATCAGCTCACTCAAAGGCGGTAATACGGTTATCCACAGAAT
CAGGGGATAACGCAGGAAAGAACATGTGAGCAAAAGGCCAGCAAAAGGCCAGGAACCGTAAAAAGGCCGC
GTTGCTGGCGTTTTTCCATAGGCTCCGCCCCCCTGACGAGCATCACAAAAATCGACGCTCAAGTCAGAGG
TGGCGAAACCCGACAGGACTATAAAGATACCAGGCGTTTCCCCCTGGAAGCTCCCTCGTGCGCTCTCCTG
TTCCGACCCTGCCGCTTACCGGATACCTGTCCGCCTTTCTCCCTTCGGGAAGCGTGGCGCTTTCTCATAG
CTCACGCTGTAGGTATCTCAGTTCGGTGTAGGTCGTTCGCTCCAAGCTGGGCTGTGTGCACGAACCCCCC
GTTCAGCCCGACCGCTGCGCCTTATCCGGTAACTATCGTCTTGAGTCCAACCCGGTAAGACACGACTTAT
CGCCACTGGCAGCAGCCACTGGTAACAGGATTAGCAGAGCGAGGTATGTAGGCGGTGCTACAGAGTTCTT
GAAGTGGTGGCCTAACTACGGCTACACTAGAAGAACAGTATTTGGTATCTGCGCTCTGCTGAAGCCAGTT
ACCTTCGGAAAAAGAGTTGGTAGCTCTTGATCCGGCAAACAAACCACCGCTGGTAGCGGTTTTTTTGTTT
GCAAGCAGCAGATTACGCGCAGAAAAAAAGGATCTCAAGAAGATCCTTTGATCTTTTCTACGGGGTCTGA
CGCTCAGTGGAACGAAAACTCACGTTAAGGGATTTTGGTCATGAGATTATCAAAAAGGATCTTCACCTAG
ATCCTTTTAAATTAAAAATGAAGTTTTAAATCAATCTAAAGTATATATGAGTAAACTTGGTCTGACAGTT
ACCAATGCTTAATCAGTGAGGCACCTATCTCAGCGATCTGTCTATTTCGTTCATCCATAGTTGCCTGACT
CCCCGTCGTGTAGATAACTACGATACGGGAGGGCTTACCATCTGGCCCCAGTGCTGCAATGATACCGCGA
GACCCACGCTCACCGGCTCCAGATTTATCAGCAATAAACCAGCCAGCCGGAAGGGCCGAGCGCAGAAGTG
GTCCTGCAACTTTATCCGCCTCCATCCAGTCTATTAATTGTTGCCGGGAAGCTAGAGTAAGTAGTTCGCC
AGTTAATAGTTTGCGCAACGTTGTTGCCATTGCTACAGGCATCGTGGTGTCACGCTCGTCGTTTGGTATG
GCTTCATTCAGCTCCGGTTCCCAACGATCAAGGCGAGTTACATGATCCCCCATGTTGTGCAAAAAAGCGG
TTAGCTCCTTCGGTCCTCCGATCGTTGTCAGAAGTAAGTTGGCCGCAGTGTTATCACTCATGGTTATGGC
AGCACTGCATAATTCTCTTACTGTCATGCCATCCGTAAGATGCTTTTCTGTGACTGGTGAGTACTCAACC
AAGTCATTCTGAGAATAGTGTATGCGGCGACCGAGTTGCTCTTGCCCGGCGTCAATACGGGATAATACCG
CGCCACATAGCAGAACTTTAAAAGTGCTCATCATTGGAAAACGTTCTTCGGGGCGAAAACTCTCAAGGAT
CTTACCGCTGTTGAGATCCAGTTCGATGTAACCCACTCGTGCACCCAACTGATCTTCAGCATCTTTTACT
TTCACCAGCGTTTCTGGGTGAGCAAAAACAGGAAGGCAAAATGCCGCAAAAAAGGGAATAAGGGCGACAC
GGAAATGTTGAATACTCATACTCTTCCTTTTTCAATATTATTGAAGCATTTATCAGGGTTATTGTCTCAT
GAGCGGATACATATTTGAATGTATTTAGAAAAATAAACAAATAGGGGTTCCGCGCACATTTCCCCGAAAA
GTGCCACCTGACGTC
Features (pLannotate 1.2.2; 20 found; start..end, strand, type, name):
     28..80      -  misc_feature   bom (fragment): basis of mobility region from pBR322
    240..908     +  CDS            (3-F)Tyr-EGFP: (3-F)Tyr-EGFP is a basic (constitutively fluorescent) green fluorescent protein published in 2004, derived from Aequorea victoria.
    938..1149    +  promoter       EF-1α core promoter: core promoter for human elongation factor EF-1α
   1230..1931    +  CDS            SCEI (sequence partly withheld): SCE1_YEAST - Also known as OMEGA, SECY. Experimental evidence at protein level: Swiss-Prot protein existence level 1. Mitochondrial DNA endonuclease involved in intron homing. It introduces a specific double-strand break in the DNA of the 21S rRNA gene and thus mediates the insertion of an intron, containing its own coding sequence (group I intron), into an intronless gene. Specifically recognizes and cleaves the sequence 5'-TAGGGATAACAGGGTAAT-3'. From Saccharomyces cerevisiae (strain ATCC 204508 / S288c) (Baker's yeast).
   2004..2702    +  CDS            TagBFP: TagBFP is a basic (constitutively fluorescent) blue fluorescent protein published in 2008, derived from Entacmaea quadricolor. It is reported to be a very rapidly-maturing monomer with very low acid sensitivity.
   2719..3307    +  misc_feature   WPRE: woodchuck hepatitis virus posttranscriptional regulatory element
   3387..3611    +  polyA_signal   bGH poly(A) signal: bovine growth hormone polyadenylation signal
   3615..3636    +  promoter       SV40 promoter (fragment): SV40 enhancer and early promoter
   3657..4085    +  rep_origin     f1 ori (sequence partly withheld): f1 bacteriophage origin of replication; arrow indicates direction of (+) strand synthesis
   4090..4158    +  promoter       SV40 promoter (fragment): SV40 enhancer and early promoter
   4159..4303    +  CDS            NeoR/KanR (fragment): aminoglycoside phosphotransferase confers resistance to neomycin, kanamycin, and G418 (Geneticin®)
   4324..4482    +  CDS            ble (fragment): BLE_KLEPN - Experimental evidence at protein level: Swiss-Prot protein existence level 1. Binding protein with a strong affinity to the bleomycin family of antibiotics. Binds to CL990; an antimitotic-antibiotic compound. From Klebsiella pneumoniae.
   4477..4598    +  polyA_signal   SV40 poly(A) signal: SV40 polyadenylation signal
   4671..4687    -  protein_bind   lac operator: The lac repressor binds to the lac operator to inhibit transcription in E. coli. This inhibition can be relieved by adding lactose or isopropyl-β-D-thiogalactopyranoside (IPTG). lac repressor encoded by lacI
   4695..4725    -  promoter       lac promoter: promoter for the E. coli lac operon
   4740..4761    -  protein_bind   CAP binding site: CAP binding activates transcription in the presence of cAMP. E. coli catabolite activator protein
   4774..4866    -  CDS            lacI (fragment): lac repressor; lacI; The lac repressor binds to the lac operator to inhibit transcription in E. coli. This inhibition can be relieved by adding lactose or isopropyl-β-D-thiogalactopyranoside (IPTG).
   5049..5634    -  rep_origin     ori: high-copy-number ColE1/pMB1/pBR322/pUC origin of replication
   5805..6665    -  CDS            AmpR: β-lactamase; bla; confers resistance to ampicillin, carbenicillin, and related antibiotics
   6666..6770    -  promoter       AmpR promoter: bla
