[The description below was written by a language model from this plasmid's Addgene catalogue record and pLannotate feature annotations shown in this document.]
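Description:
pEX.d14GFP.sEF1a.Kozak.HA.NLS.Sce.T2A.BFP is a 6.8 kb mammalian expression plasmid built on the pExodus backbone. It combines a nuclease expression cassette with a promoterless repair template on a single molecule. It is propagated in E. coli as a high-copy plasmid through a ColE1/pUC-type origin and selected with ampicillin (AmpR under its own bla promoter). An f1 origin is also present. The feature table shows only short remnants of an SV40 promoter, NeoR/KanR and ble, followed by an SV40 poly(A) signal, so no intact mammalian selection marker appears to be encoded.

The expression unit is driven by a short EF-1α core promoter (the "sEF1a" in the name). According to the name, this is followed by a Kozak sequence and an HA- and NLS-tagged I-SceI, the yeast mitochondrial homing endonuclease that cuts an 18 bp recognition site. I-SceI is joined through a T2A peptide to a blue fluorescent protein annotated as TagBFP, so one transcript gives separate nuclease and tracker proteins and blue fluorescence marks the transfected cells. A WPRE and the bGH polyadenylation signal complete the cassette. The HA, NLS and T2A elements are inferred from the name and catalogue fields, since they are not annotated individually.

Upstream of the promoter lies the d14 eGFP donor, an EGFP sequence with an N-terminal truncation (recorded as a 15-amino-acid deletion). No promoter is annotated upstream of it, and together with the truncation this suggests it is not itself expressed. It can instead serve as a homologous template for repairing a disrupted GFP reporter after I-SceI cleavage. The associated publication concerns fluorescent reporters for monitoring DNA repair pathway use at endonuclease-induced breaks, which fits this use. The catalogue lists human as the species for all three inserts, whereas the annotations trace them to jellyfish, yeast and sea anemone.
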