Addgene plasmid #45564: pEX.d14GFP.sEF1a.Kozak.HA.NLS.Sce.T2A.BFP
Purpose: Expresses I-Sce I nuclease and BFP tracker in mammalian cells, codes for eGFP donor sequence
Depositing lab: Andrew Scharenberg. Depositing organization: Seattle Children's Hospital and Research Institute. Publication: Novel fluorescent genome editing reporters for monitoring DNA repair pathway utilization at endonuclease-induced breaks. Kuhar R, Gwiazda KS, Humbert O, Mandt T, Pangallo J, Brault M, Khan I, Maizels N, Rawlings DJ, Scharenberg AM, Certo MT. Nucleic Acids Res. 2013 Oct 10. 10.1093/nar/gkt872 PubMed 24121685.
Backbone
  Vector backbone: pExodus
  Backbone size w/o insert (bp): 3724
  Total vector size (bp): 6801
  Vector type: Mammalian Expression
Growth in bacteria
  Bacterial resistance: Ampicillin, 100 μg/mL
  Growth temperature: 37°C
  Growth strain: DH5alpha
  Copy number: High Copy
Gene/Insert 1
  Gene/Insert name: d14 eGFP donor
  Species: H. sapiens (human)
  Insert size (bp): 678
  Mutation: deleted n' 15 amino acids
Gene/Insert 2
  Gene/Insert name: I-Sce I Nuclease
  Species: H. sapiens (human)
  Insert size (bp): 711
  Tag / fusion protein: HA (N terminal on insert)
Gene/Insert 3
  Gene/Insert name: BFP
  Species: H. sapiens (human)
  Insert size (bp): 762
Terms and licenses: Academic/Nonprofit Terms; Industry Terms: Not Available to Industry
How to cite: pEX.d14GFP.sEF1a.Kozak.HA.NLS.Sce.T2A.BFP was a gift from Andrew Scharenberg (Addgene plasmid # 45564 ; http://n2t.net/addgene:45564 ; RRID:Addgene_45564)
