>Addgene plasmid #45564 | pEX.d14GFP.sEF1a.Kozak.HA.NLS.Sce.T2A.BFP | addgene partial sequence | sequence record 69269 | EGFP-C 5'-CATGGTCCTGCTGGAGTTCGTG-3'
GGCTCCGGTGCCCGTCAGTGGGCAGAGCGCACATCGCCCACAGTCCCCGAGAAGTTGGGGGGAGGGGTCG
GCAATTGAACCGGTGCCTAGAGAAGGTGGCGCGGGGTAAACTGGGAAAGTGATGTCGTGTACTGGCTCCG
CCTTTTTCCCGAGGGTGGGGGAGAACCGTATATAAGTGCAGTAGTCGCCGTGAACGTTCTTTTTCGCAAC
GGGTTTGCCGCCAGAACACAGGATCTGCCGCCACCATGGGCGTATACCCCTACGACGTGCCCGACTACGC
CCCCGGGCCCCCTAAGAAAAAGAGGAAGGTGAAG
[354 nt withheld, positions 315-668]
AAGAAGACCATCCCCAACAACCTGGTGGAGAACTACCTGACCCCCATGAGCCTGGCCTACTGGTTCATGG
ACGACG
