>Addgene plasmid #45564 | pEX.d14GFP.sEF1a.Kozak.HA.NLS.Sce.T2A.BFP | addgene partial sequence | sequence record 69270 | EXFP-R 5'-GTCTTGTAGTTGCCGTCGTC-3'
GTGCGCTCCTGGACGTAGCCTTCGGGCATGGCGGACTTGAAGAAGTCGTGCTGCTTCATGTGGTCGGGGT
AGCGGCTGAAGCACTGCACGCCGTAGGTCAGGGTGGTCACGAGGGTGGGCCAGGGCACGGGCAGCTTGCC
GGTGGTGCAGATGAACTTCAGGGTCAGCTTGCCGTAGGTGGCATCGCCCTCGCCCTCGCCGGACACGCTG
AACTTGTGGCCGTTTACGTCGCCGTCCAGCTCGACCAGGATGGGCACCACCCCGGTGAACAGCTCCTCGC
CCTTGCTCACCATACGCGTATATCTGGCCCGTACATCGCGAAGCAGCGCAAAACGCCTAACCCTAAGCAG
ATTCTTCATGCAATTGTCGGTCAAGCCTTGCCTTGTTGTAGCTTAAATTTTGCTCGCGCACTACTCAGCG
ACCTCCAACACACAAGCAGGGAGCAGATACTGGCTTAACTATGCGGCATCAGAGCAGATTGTACTGAGAG
TGCACCATAGGGGATCGGGAGATCTCCCGATCCGTCGACGTCAGGTGGCACTTTTCGGGGAAATGTGCGC
GGAACCCCTATTTGTTTATTTTTCTAAATACATTCAAATATGTATCCGCTCATGAGACAATAACCCTGAT
AAATGCTTCAATAATATTGAAAAAGGAAGAGTATGAGTATTCAACATTTCCGTGTCGCCCTTATTCCCTT
TTTTGCGGCATTTTGCCTTCCTGTTTTTGCTCACCCAGAAACGCTGGTGAAAGTAAAAGATGCTGAAGAT
CAGTTGGGTGCACGAGTGGGTTACATCGAACTGGATCTCAACAGCGGTAAGATCCTTGAGAGTTTTCGCC
CCGAAGAACGTTTTCCAATGATGAGCACTTTTAAAGTTCTGCTATGTGGCGCGGTATTATCCCGTATTGA
CGCCGGGCAAGAGCAACTCGGTCGCCGCATACACTATTCTCAGAATGACTTG
