>Addgene plasmid #45564 | pEX.d14GFP.sEF1a.Kozak.HA.NLS.Sce.T2A.BFP | addgene partial sequence | sequence record 69315 | WPRE-R 5'-CATAGCGTAAAAGGAGCAACA-3'
CAGTCAATCTTTCACAAATTTTGTAATCCAGAGGTTGATTGTCGACTCTAGAATCAATTAAGCTTGTGCC
CCAGTTTGCTAGGGAGGTCGCAGTATCTGGCCACTGCCACCTCGTGCTGCTCGACGTAGGTCTCGTTGTT
GGCCTCCTTGATTCTTTCCAGTCTGTAGTCCACATAGTAGACGCCAGGCATCTTGAGGTTCTTAGCGGGT
TTCTTGGATCTATATGTGGTCTTGATGTTTGCGATCAGATGGCTCCCACCCACGAGCTTCAGGGCCATGT
CGTTTCTGCCTTCCAGGCCGCCGTCAGCGGGGTACAGCGTCTCGGTGAAGGCCTCCCAGCCGAGTGTTTT
CTTCTGCATCACAGGGCCGTTGGATGTGAAGTTCACCCCTCTGATCTTGACGTTGTAGATGAGGCAGCCG
TCCTGGAGGCTGGTGTCCTGGGTAGCGGTCAGCACGCCCCCGTCTTCGTATGTGGTGACTCTCTCCCATG
TGAAGCCCTCAGGGAAGGACTGCTTGAAGAAGTCGGGGATGCCCTGGGTGTGGTTGATGAAGGTCTTGCT
GCCGTAGAGGAAGCTAGTAGCCAGGATGTCGAAGGCGAAGGGGAGAGGGCCGCCCTCGACCACCTTGATT
CTCATGGTCTGGGTGCCCTCGTAGGGCTTGCCTTCGCCCTCGGATGTGCACTTGAAGTGATGGTTGTCCA
CGGTGCCCTCCATGTACAGCTTCATGTGCATGTTCTCCTTAATCAGCTCGCTCATGGGGCCCGGATTCTC
CTCCACGTCACCGCATGTTAGAAGACTTCCTCTGCCCTCACCGGATCCGCCGCCGCCCTTCAGGAAGGTC
TCGCTGCTGATGGTGTTGGGCAGCTTGTACATCATCTGGGGGATCAGGTAGGGCTTGATCAGGTTGTAGA
AGATCAGGTAGCTCATGCTGTCGATGTAGATGATGGGCTTGTTCTTGTTGATCTTCACGTAGCAGTTCAG
CTGGAACTTGTTCCTCAGGCCCTTCACCAGGTACTCCACCTCCTCGAAG
