>Addgene plasmid #45564 | pEX.d14GFP.sEF1a.Kozak.HA.NLS.Sce.T2A.BFP | addgene partial sequence | sequence record 70007 | EXFP-internal-F 5'-ACGACGGCAACTACAAGACC-3'
AGGTGAAGTTCGAGGGCGACACCCTGGTGAACCGCATCGAGCTGAAGGGCATCGACTTCAAGGAGGACGG
CAACATCCTGGGGCACAAGCTGGAGTACAACTACAACAGCCACAACGTCTATATCATGGCCGACAAGCAG
AAGAACGGCATCAAGGTGAACTTCAAGATCCGCCACAACATCGAGGACGGCAGCGTGCAGCTCGCCGACC
ACTACCAGCAGAACACCCCCATCGGCGACGGCCCCGTGCTGCTGCCCGACAACCACTACCTGAGCACCCA
GTCCGCCCTGAGCAAAGACCCCAACGAGAAGCGCGATCACATGGTCCTGCTGGAGTTCGTGTGAGGATCC
AGGCTCCGGTGCCCGTCAGTGGGCAGAGCGCACATCGCCCACAGTCCCCGAGAAGTTGGGGGGAGGGGTC
GGCAATTGAACCGGTGCCTAGAGAAGGTGGCGCGGGGTAAACTGGGAAAGTGATGTCGTGTACTGGCTCC
GCCTTTTTCCCGAGGGTGGGGGAGAACCGTATATAAGTGCAGTAGTCGCCGTGAACGTTCTTTTTCGCAA
CGGGTTTGCCGCCAGAACACAGGATCTGCCGCCACCATGGGCGTATACCCCTACGACGTGCCCGACTACG
CCCCCGGGCCCCCTAAGAAAAAGAGGAAGGTGAAG
[354 nt withheld, positions 666-1019]
AAGAAGACCATCCCCAACAACCTGGTGGAGAACTACCTGACCCCCATGAGCCTGGCCTACTGGTTCATGG
ACG
